>Addgene plasmid #152587 | pGBW-m4133276 | depositor full sequence | sequence record 295599 | Full Sequence
CACCATGTACACTCGCTATGTCGATAACAACTTCTGTGGCCCTGATGGCTACCCTCTTGAGTGCATTAAA
GACCTTCTAGCACGTGCTGGTAAAGCTTCATGCACTTTGTCCGAACAACTGGACTTTATTGACACTAAGA
GGGGTGTATACTGCTGCCGTGAACATGAGCATGAAATTGCTTGGTACACGGAACGTTCTGAAAAGAGCTA
TGAATTGCAGACACCTTTTGAAATTAAATTGGCAAAGAAATTTGACACCTTCAATGGGGAATGTCCAAAT
TTTGTATTTCCCTTAAATTCCATAATCAAGACTATTCAACCAAGGGTTGAAAAGAAAAAGCTTGATGGCT
TTATGGGTAGAATTCGATCTGTCTATCCAGTTGCGTCACCAAATGAATGCAACCAAATGTGCCTTTCAAC
TCTCATGAAGTGTGATCATTGTGGTGAAACTTCATGGCAGACGGGCGATTTTGTTAAAGCCACTTGCGAA
TTTTGTGGCACTGAGAATTTGACTAAAGAAGGTGCCACTACTTGTGGTTACTTACCCCAAAATGCTGTTG
TTAAAATTTATTGTCCAGCATGTCACAATTCAGAAGTAGGACCTGAGCATAGTCTTGCCGAATACCATAA
TGAATCTGGCTTGAAAACCATTCTTCGTAAGGGTGGTCGCACTATTGCCTTTGGAGGCTGTGTGTTCTCT
TATGTTGGTTGCCATAACAAGTGTGCCTATTGGGTTCCACGTGCTAGCGCTAACATAGGTTGTAACCATA
CAGGTGTTGTTGGAGAAGGTTCCGAAGGTCTTAATGACAACCTTCTTGAAATACTCCAAAAAGAGAAAGT
CAACATCAATATTGTTGGTGACTTTAAACTTAATGAAGAGATCGCCATTATTTTGGCATCTTTTTCTGCT
TCCACAAGTGCTTTTGTGGAAACTGTGAAAGGTTTGGATTATAAAGCATTCAAACAAATTGTTGAATCCT
GTGGTAATTTTAAAGTTACAAAAGGAAAAGCTAAAAAAGGTGCCTGGAATATTGGTGAACAGAAATCAAT
ACTGAGTCCTCTTTATGCATTTGCATCAGAGGCTGCTCGTGTTGTACGATCAATTTTCTCCCGCACTCTT
GAAACTGCTCAAAATTCTGTGCGTGTTTTACAGAAGGCCGCTATAACAATACTAGATGGAATTTCACAGT
ATTCACTGAGACTCATTGATGCTATGATGTTCACATCTGATTTGGCTACTAACAATCTAGTTGTAATGGC
CTACATTACAGGTGGTGTTGTTCAGTTGACTTCGCAGTGGCTAACTAACATCTTTGGCACTGTTTATGAA
AAACTCAAACCCGTCCTTGATTGGCTTGAAGAGAAGTTTAAGGAAGGTGTAGAGTTTCTTAGAGACGGTT
GGGAAATTGTTAAATTTATCTCAACCTGTGCTTGTGAAATTGTCGGTGGACAAATTGTCACCTGTGCAAA
GGAAATTAAGGAGAGTGTTCAGACATTCTTTAAGCTTGTAAATAAATTTTTGGCTTTGTGTGCTGACTCT
ATCATTATTGGTGGAGCTAAACTTAAAGCCTTGAATTTAGGTGAAACATTTGTCACGCACTCAAAGGGAT
TGTACAGAAAGTGTGTTAAATCCAGAGAAGAAACTGGCCTACTCATGCCTCTAAAAGCCCCAAAAGAAAT
TATCTTCTTAGAGGGAGAAACACTTCCCACAGAAGTGTTAACAGAGGAAGTTGTCTTGAAAACTGGTGAT
TTACAACCATTAGAACAACCTACTAGTGAAGCTGTTGAAGCTCCATTGGTTGGTACACCAGTTTGTATTA
ACGGGCTTATGTTGCTCGAAATCAAAGACACAGAAAAGTACTGTGCCCTTGCACCTAATATGATGGTAAC
AAACAATACCTTCACACTCAAAGGCGAAAACCTTTACTTTCAGTCGTACCCCTATGACGTACCAGATTAT
GCGTAAGGATCCGCAGGCCTCTGCTAGCTTGACTGACTGAGATACAGCGTACCTTCAGCTCACAGACATG
ATAAGATACATTGATGAGTTTGGACAAACCACAACTAGAATGCAGTGAAAAAAATGCTTTATTTGTGAAA
TTTGTGATGCTATTGCTTTATTTGTAACCATTATAAGCTGCAATAAACAAGTTAACAACAACAATTGCAT
TCATTTTATGTTTCAGGTTCAGGGGGAGGTGTGGGAGGTTTTTTAAAGCAAGTAAAACCTCTACAAATGT
GGTATTGGCCCATCTCTATCGGTATCGTAGCATAACCCCTTGGGGCCTCTAAACGGGTCTTGAGGGGTTT
TTTGTGCCCCTCGGGCCGGATTGCTATCTACCGGCATTGGCGCAGAAAAAAATGCCTGATGCGACGCTGC
GCGTCTTATACTCCCACATATGCCAGATTCAGCAACGGATACGGCTTCCCCAACTTGCCCACTTCCATAC
GTGTCCTCCTTACCAGAAATTTATCCTTAAGGTCGTCAGCTATCCTGCAGGCGATCTCTCGATTTCGATC
AAGACATTCCTTTAATGGTCTTTTCTGGACACCACTAGGGGTCAGAAGTAGTTCATCAAACTTTCTTCCC
TCCCTAATCTCATTGGTTACCTTGGGCTATCGAAACTTAATTAACCAGTCAAGTCAGCTACTTGGCGAGA
TCGACTTGTCTGGGTTTCGACTACGCTCAGAATTGCGTCAGTCAAGTTCGATCTGGTCCTTGCTATTGCA
CCCGTTCTCCGATTACGAGTTTCATTTAAATCATGTGAGCAAAAGGCCAGCAAAAGGCCAGGAACCGTAA
AAAGGCCGCGTTGCTGGCGTTTTTCCATAGGCTCCGCCCCCCTGACGAGCATCACAAAAATCGACGCTCA
AGTCAGAGGTGGCGAAACCCGACAGGACTATAAAGATACCAGGCGTTTCCCCCTGGAAGCTCCCTCGTGC
GCTCTCCTGTTCCGACCCTGCCGCTTACCGGATACCTGTCCGCCTTTCTCCCTTCGGGAAGCGTGGCGCT
TTCTCATAGCTCACGCTGTAGGTATCTCAGTTCGGTGTAGGTCGTTCGCTCCAAGCTGGGCTGTGTGCAC
GAACCCCCCGTTCAGCCCGACCGCTGCGCCTTATCCGGTAACTATCGTCTTGAGTCCAACCCGGTAAGAC
ACGACTTATCGCCACTGGCAGCAGCCACTGGTAACAGGATTAGCAGAGCGAGGTATGTAGGCGGTGCTAC
AGAGTTCTTGAAGTGGTGGCCTAACTACGGCTACACTAGAAGAACAGTATTTGGTATCTGCGCTCTGCTG
AAGCCAGTTACCTTCGGAAAAAGAGTTGGTAGCTCTTGATCCGGCAAACAAACCACCGCTGGTAGCGGTG
GTTTTTTTGTTTGCAAGCAGCAGATTACGCGCAGAAAAAAAGGATCTCAAGAAGATCCTTTGATCTTTTC
TACGGGGTCTGACGCTCAGTGGAACGAAAACTCACGTTAAGGGATTTTGGTCATGAGATTATCAAAAAGG
ATCTTCACCTAGATCCTTTTAAATTAAAAATGAAGTTTTAAATCAATCTAAAGTATATATGAGTAAACTT
GGTCTGACAGTTACCAATGCTTAATCAGTGAGGCACCTATCTCAGCGATCTGTCTATTTCGTTCATCCAT
AGTTGCATTTAAATTTCCGAACTCTCCAAGGCCCTCGTCGGAAAATCTTCAAACCTTTCGTCCGATCCAT
CTTGCAGGCTACCTCTCGAACGAACTATCGCAAGTCTCTTGGCCGGCCTTGCGCCTTGGCTATTGCTTGG
CAGCGCCTATCGCCAGGTATTACTCCAATCCCGAATATCCGAGATCGGGATCACCCGAGAGAAGTTCAAC
CTACATCCTCAATCCCGATCTATCCGAGATCCGAGGAATATCGAAATCGGGGCGCGCCTGGCCTCCGCGC
CGGGTTTTGGCGCCTCCCGCGGGCGCCCCCCTCGTCACGGCGAGCGCTGCCACGTCAGACGAAGGGCGCA
GGAGCGTCCTGATCCTTCCGCCCGGACGCTCAGGACAGCGGCCCGCTGCTCATAAGACTCGGCCTTAGAA
CCCCAGTATCAGCAGAAGGACATTTTAGGACGGGACTTGGGTGACTCTAGGGCACTGGTTTTCTTTCCAG
AGAGCGGAACAGGCGAGGAAAAGTAGTCCCTTCTCGGCGATTCTGCGGAGGGATCTCCGTGGGGCGGTGA
ACGCCGATGATTATATAAGGACGCGCCGGGTGTGGCACAGCTAGTTCCGTCGCAGCCGGGATTTGGGTCG
CGGTTCTTGTTTGTGGATCGCTGTGATCGTCACTTGGTGAGTAGCGGGCTGCTGGGCTGGCCGGGGCTTT
CGTGGCCGCCGGGCCGCTCGGTGGGACGGAAGCGTGTGGAGAGACCGCCAAGGGCTGTAGTCTGGGTCCG
CGAGCAAGGTTGCCCTGAACTGGGGGTTGGGGGGAGCGCAGCAAAATGGCGGCTGTTCCCGAGTCTTGAA
TGGAAGACGCTTGTGAGGCGGGCTGTGAGGTCGTTGAAACAAGGTGGGGGGCATGGTGGGCGGCAAGAAC
CCAAGGTCTTGAGCCCTTCGCTAATGCGGGAAAGCTCTTATTCGGGTGAGATGGGCTGGGCACCATCTGG
GGACCCTGACGTGAAGTTTGTCACTGACTGGAGAACTCGGTTTGTCGTCTGTTGCGGGGGCGGCAGTTAT
GGCGGTGCCGTTGGGCAGTGCACCCGTACCTTTGGGAGCGCGCGCCCTCGTCGTGTCGTGACGTCACCCG
TTCTGTTGGCTTATAATGCAGGGTGGGGCCACCTGCCGGTAGGTGTGCGGTAGGCTTTTCTCCGTCGCAG
GACGCAGGGTTCGGGCCTAGGGTAGGCTCTCCTGAATCGACAGGCGCCGGACCTCTGGTGAGGGGAGGGA
TAAGTGAGGCGTCAGTTTCTTTGGTCGGTTTTATGTACCTATCTTCTTAAGTAGCTGAAGCTCCGGTTTT
GAACTATGCGCTCGGGGTTGGCGAGTGTGTTTTGTGAAGTTTTTTAGGCACCTTTTGAAATGTAATCATT
TGGGTCAATATGTAATTTTCAGTGTTAGACTTGTAAATTGTCCGCTAAATTCTGGCCGTTTTTGGCTTTT
TTGTTAGACAACATGGGTAAAAAGCCTGAACTCACCGCGACGTCTGTCGAGAAGTTTCTGATCGAAAAGT
TCGACAGCGTCTCCGACCTGATGCAGCTCTCGGAGGGCGAAGAATCTCGTGCTTTCAGCTTCGATGTAGG
AGGGCGTGGATATGTCCTGCGGGTAAATAGCTGCGCCGATGGTTTCTACAAAGATCGTTATGTTTATCGG
CACTTTGCATCCGCCGCGCTCCCGATTCCGGAAGTGCTTGACATTGGGGAGTTCAGCGAGAGCCTGACCT
ATTGCATCTCCCGCCGTGCACAGGGTGTCACGTTGCAAGACCTGCCTGAAACCGAACTGCCCGCTGTTCT
GCAGCCGGTCGCGGAGGCAATGGATGCCATCGCTGCCGCCGATCTTAGCCAGACGAGCGGGTTCGGCCCA
TTCGGACCGCAAGGAATCGGTCAATACACTACATGGCGTGATTTCATATGCGCGATTGCTGATCCCCATG
TGTATCACTGGCAAACTGTGATGGACGACACCGTCAGTGCGTCCGTCGCGCAGGCTCTCGATGAGCTGAT
GCTTTGGGCCGAGGACTGCCCCGAAGTCCGGCACCTCGTGCACGCGGATTTCGGCTCCAACAATGTCCTG
ACGGACAATGGCCGCATAACAGCGGTCATTGACTGGAGCGAGGCGATGTTCGGGGATTCCCAATACGAGG
TCGCCAACATCTTCTTCTGGAGGCCGTGGTTGGCTTGTATGGAGCAGCAGACGCGCTACTTCGAGCGGAG
GCATCCGGAGCTTGCAGGATCGCCCCGGCTCCGGGCGTATATGCTCCGCATTGGTCTTGACCAACTCTAT
CAGAGCTTGGTTGACGGCAATTTCGATGATGCAGCTTGGGCGCAGGGTCGATGCGACGCAATCGTCCGAT
CCGGAGCCGGGACTGTCGGGCGTACACAAATCGCCCGCAGAAGCGCCGCCGTCTGGACCGATGGCTGTGT
AGAAGTACTCGCCGATAGTGGAAACCGACGCCCCAGCACTCGTCCGAGGGCAAAGGAATAAGCTAGTATG
TAAGCCTAGTCTTAGATAATAAAATCGCTATCCATCGAAGATGGATGTGTGTTGGTTTTTTGTGTGTGTA
ACGCTAGGCGCGCCTGGTGTACCGAGAACGATCCTCTCAGTGCGAGTCTCGACGATCCATATCGTTGCTT
GGCAGTCAGCCAGTCGGAATCCAGCTTGGGACCCAGGAAGTCCAATCGTCAGATATTGTACTCAAGCCTG
GTCACGGCAGCGTACCGATCTGTTTAAACCTAGATATTGATAGTCTGATCGGTCAACGTATAATCGAGTC
CTAGCTTTTGCAAACATCTATCAAGAGACAGGATCAGCAGGAGGCTTTCGCATGAGTATTCAACATTTCC
GTGTCGCCCTTATTCCCTTTTTTGCGGCATTTTGCCTTCCTGTTTTTGCTCACCCAGAAACGCTGGTGAA
AGTAAAAGATGCTGAAGATCAGTTGGGTGCGCGAGTGGGTTACATCGAACTGGATCTCAACAGCGGTAAG
ATCCTTGAGAGTTTTCGCCCCGAAGAACGCTTTCCAATGATGAGCACTTTTAAAGTTCTGCTATGTGGCG
CGGTATTATCCCGTATTGACGCCGGGCAAGAGCAACTCGGTCGCCGCATACACTATTCTCAGAATGACTT
GGTTGAGTATTCACCAGTCACAGAAAAGCATCTTACGGATGGCATGACAGTAAGAGAATTATGCAGTGCT
GCCATAACCATGAGTGATAACACTGCGGCCAACTTACTTCTGACAACGATTGGAGGACCGAAGGAGCTAA
CCGCTTTTTTGCACAACATGGGGGATCATGTAACTCGCCTTGATCGTTGGGAACCGGAGCTGAATGAAGC
CATACCAAACGACGAGCGTGACACCACGATGCCTGTAGCAATGGCAACAACCTTGCGTAAACTATTAACT
GGCGAACTACTTACTCTAGCTTCCCGGCAACAGTTGATAGACTGGATGGAGGCGGATAAAGTTGCAGGAC
CACTTCTGCGCTCGGCCCTTCCGGCTGGCTGGTTTATTGCTGATAAATCTGGAGCCGGTGAGCGTGGGTC
TCGCGGTATCATTGCAGCACTGGGGCCAGATGGTAAGCCCTCCCGTATCGTAGTTATCTACACGACGGGG
AGTCAGGCAACTATGGATGAACGAAATAGACAGATCGCTGAGATAGGTGCCTCACTGATTAAGCATTGGT
AACCGATTCTAGGTGCATTGGCGCAGAAAAAAATGCCTGATGCGACGCTGCGCGTCTTATACTCCCACAT
ATGCCAGATTCAGCAACGGATACGGCTTCCCCAACTTGCCCACTTCCATACGTGTCCTCCTTACCAGAAA
TTTATCCTTAAGATCGTTTAAACTCGACTCTGGCTCTATCGAATCTCCGTCGTTTCGAGCTTACGCGAAC
AGCCGTGGCGCTCATTTGCTCGTCGGGCATCGAATCTCGTCAGCTATCGTCAGCTTACCTTTTTGGCAGC
GATCGCGGCTCCCGACATCTTGGACCATTAGCTCCACAGGTATCTTCTTCCCTCTAGTGGTCATAACAGC
AGCTTCAGCTACCTCTCAATTCAAAAAACCCCTCAAGACCCGTTTAGAGGCCCCAAGGGGTTATGCTATC
AATCGTTGCGTTACACACACAAAAAACCAACACACATCCATCTTCGATGGATAGCGATTTTATTATCTAA
CTGCTGATCGAGTGTAGCCAGATCTAGTAATCAATTACGGGGTCATTAGTTCATAGCCCATATATGGAGT
TCCGCGTTACATAACTTACGGTAAATGGCCCGCCTGGCTGACCGCCCAACGACCCCCGCCCATTGACGTC
AATAATGACGTATGTTCCCATAGTAACGCCAATAGGGACTTTCCATTGACGTCAATGGGTGGAGTATTTA
CGGTAAACTGCCCACTTGGCAGTACATCAAGTGTATCATATGCCAAGTACGCCCCCTATTGACGTCAATG
ACGGTAAATGGCCCGCCTGGCATTATGCCCAGTACATGACCTTATGGGACTTTCCTACTTGGCAGTACAT
CTACGTATTAGTCATCGCTATTACCATGCTGATGCGGTTTTGGCAGTACATCAATGGGCGTGGATAGCGG
TTTGACTCACGGGGATTTCCAAGTCTCCACCCCATTGACGTCAATGGGAGTTTGTTTTGGCACCAAAATC
AACGGGACTTTCCAAAATGTCGTAACAACTCCGCCCCATTGACGCAAATGGGCGGTAGGCGTGTACGGTG
GGAGGTCTATATAAGCAGAGCTGGTTTAGTGAACCGTCAGATCAGATCTTTGTCGATCCTACCATCCACT
CGACACACCCGCCAGCGGCCGC
Features (pLannotate 1.2.2; 19 found; start..end, strand, type, name):
      8..1915    +  CDS            R1A_SARS2 (fragment): Experimental evidence at protein level: Swiss-Prot protein existence level 1. [Non-structural protein 10]: Plays a pivotal role in viral transcription by stimulating both nsp14 3'-5' exoribonuclease and nsp16 2'-O-methyltransferase activities. Therefore plays an essential role in viral mRNAs cap methylation. From Severe acute respiratory syndrome coronavirus 2 (2019-nCoV) (SARS-CoV-2).
   2032..2153    -  polyA_signal   SV40 poly(A) signal: SV40 polyadenylation signal
   2176..2245    -  CDS            large T antigen (fragment): large T antigen from SV40 (simian virus 40)
   2268..2314    +  terminator     T7 terminator: transcription terminator for bacteriophage T7 RNA polymerase
   2344..2480    +  terminator     rrnG terminator: transcription terminator from the E. coli ribosomal RNA rrnG operon (Albrechtsen et al., 1991)
   2525..2596    +  misc_feature   3' β-globin insulator: insulator downstream of the human β-globin locus (Farrell et al., 2002)
   2822..3410    -  rep_origin     ori: high-copy-number ColE1/pMB1/pBR322/pUC origin of replication
   3582..3646    -  CDS            bla(M) (fragment): β-lactamase lacking the signal sequence; bla(M); allows cytosolic expression of β-lactamase
   3910..5119    +  promoter       UbC promoter: human ubiquitin C promoter
   5129..6150    +  CDS            HygR (fragment): hygromycin B phosphotransferase confers resistance to hygromycin
   6178..6226    +  polyA_signal   poly(A) signal: synthetic polyadenylation signal
   6492..7352    +  CDS            AmpR: β-lactamase; bla; confers resistance to ampicillin, carbenicillin, and related antibiotics
   7365..7501    +  terminator     rrnG terminator: transcription terminator from the E. coli ribosomal RNA rrnG operon (Albrechtsen et al., 1991)
   7646..7717    +  misc_feature   5' β-globin insulator: insulator upstream of the human β-globin locus (Farrell et al., 2002)
   7722..7768    -  terminator     T7 terminator: transcription terminator for bacteriophage T7 RNA polymerase
   7786..7834    -  polyA_signal   poly(A) signal: synthetic polyadenylation signal
   7915..8218    +  enhancer       CMV enhancer: human cytomegalovirus immediate early enhancer
   8291..8308    -  promoter       CMV promoter (fragment): human cytomegalovirus (CMV) immediate early promoter
   8371..8422    +  promoter       CMVd2 promoter: truncated human cytomegalovirus (CMV) immediate early promoter that yields moderately reduced expression relative to the full-length promoter
