[The description below was written by a language model from this plasmid's Addgene catalogue record and pLannotate feature annotations shown in this document.]
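Description:
pGBW-m4133276 is a mammalian expression plasmid built on the pTwist_CMV_Hygro_6 backbone and carrying the wild-type coding sequence for SARS-CoV-2 non-structural protein 2 (nsp2), one of the mature products of the ORF1ab replicase polyprotein. The roughly 1.9 kb insert sits at the start of the 8,492 nt sequence record. There the automated annotation matches it to a fragment of the SARS-CoV-2 replicase polyprotein 1a. The functional note attached to that hit refers to nsp10, but this is generic text from the polyprotein entry, not a description of this insert. Transcription is driven by the CMV immediate early enhancer and promoter elements annotated just upstream, and the transcript ends at an SV40 polyadenylation signal. According to the catalogue entry, the backbone supplies a C-terminal HA epitope tag that can be removed through a TEV protease site. Neither the tag nor the cleavage site appears in the feature table.

In E. coli the plasmid replicates from a high-copy ColE1/pUC-type origin and is selected with ampicillin through a full-length β-lactamase gene. For selection in mammalian cells, a separate cassette places hygromycin B phosphotransferase under the human ubiquitin C promoter, followed by a synthetic poly(A) signal. The backbone also contains 5' and 3' β-globin insulator elements, T7 and rrnG transcription terminators, and additional synthetic poly(A) signals around the expression unit, which probably serve to limit transcriptional read-through and interference between cassettes. The construct is suited to transient or hygromycin-selected expression of tagged nsp2 in mammalian cells. The HA tag permits detection or pulldown of the viral protein, although the record gives no purpose beyond mammalian expression.
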