Addgene plasmid #152587: pGBW-m4133276
Purpose: Mammalian expression plasmid for SARS-CoV-2 nsp2
Depositing lab: Ginkgo Bioworks & Benjie Chen. Depositing organization: Ginkgo Bioworks.
Backbone
  Vector backbone: pTwist_CMV_Hygro_6
  Backbone size w/o insert (bp): 6525
  Vector type: Mammalian Expression
  Selectable markers: Hygromycin
Growth in bacteria
  Bacterial resistance: Ampicillin, 100 μg/mL
  Growth temperature: 37°C
  Growth strain: DH5alpha
  Copy number: High Copy
Gene/Insert
  Gene/Insert name: SARS-CoV-2 nsp2
  Species: Severe acute respiratory syndrome coronavirus 2
  Insert size (bp): 1907
  Mutation: wt
  Entrez Gene: ORF1ab (a.k.a. GU280_gp01)
  Promoter: CMV
  Tag / fusion protein: Cleavable TEV;HA (C terminal on backbone)
  Cloning method: Unknown
Resource information
  A portion of this plasmid was derived from a plasmid made by: GinkgoBioworks
Depositor comments: NCBI reference sequence: YP_009725298.1
How to cite: pGBW-m4133276 was a gift from Ginkgo Bioworks & Benjie Chen (Addgene plasmid # 152587 ; http://n2t.net/addgene:152587 ; RRID:Addgene_152587)
